Addgene plasmid #187001: Phat2-dr-cPla2-C2-EGFP-6H
Purpose: Protein Expression
Depositing lab: Philipp Niethammer. Depositing organization: Memorial Sloan-Kettering Cancer Center. Publication: A synergy between mechanosensitive calcium- and membrane-binding mediates tension-sensing by C2-like domains. Shen Z, Belcheva KT, Jelcic M, Hui KL, Katikaneni A, Niethammer P. Proc Natl Acad Sci U S A. 2022 Jan 4;119(1). pii: 2112390119. doi: 10.1073/pnas.2112390119. PubMed 34969839.
Backbone
  Vector backbone: pHat2
  Backbone size w/o insert (bp): 4373
  Total vector size (bp): 5522
  Vector type: Bacterial Expression
Growth in bacteria
  Bacterial resistance: Ampicillin, 100 μg/mL
  Growth temperature: 37°C
  Growth strain: DH5alpha
  Copy number: High Copy
Gene/Insert
  Gene/Insert name: ENSDARG00000024546
  Species: D. rerio (zebrafish)
  Insert size (bp): 1149
  Entrez Gene: pla2g4aa (a.k.a. PLA2G4A, cpla2, pla2g4)
  Tag / fusion protein: EGFP (C terminal on backbone)
  Cloning method: Unknown
  Sequencing primers: 5′ T7; 3′ SP6
Terms and licenses: Academic/Nonprofit Terms; Industry Terms: Not Available to Industry
How to cite: Phat2-dr-cPla2-C2-EGFP-6H was a gift from Philipp Niethammer (Addgene plasmid # 187001 ; http://n2t.net/addgene:187001 ; RRID:Addgene_187001)
