[The description below was written by a language model from this plasmid's Addgene catalogue record and pLannotate feature annotations shown in this document.]
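Description:
Phat2-dr-cPla2-C2-EGFP-6H is a bacterial expression plasmid built on the pHat2 backbone for producing a fluorescently tagged, histidine-tagged fragment of zebrafish cytosolic phospholipase A2 (pla2g4aa) in E. coli. It replicates from a high-copy ColE1/pUC-type origin and is selected with ampicillin through the bla gene and its native promoter. The catalogue lists a total size of about 5.5 kb, which agrees closely with the sequenced record.

The expression cassette is a standard IPTG-inducible T7 system. A T7 promoter is followed immediately by a lac operator and the strong phage T7 gene 10 ribosome binding site, and a T7 terminator lies downstream. A full-length lacI gene driven by the lacIq promoter is carried on the plasmid to keep transcription repressed until induction, so expression requires a host that supplies T7 RNA polymerase. The coding region begins with a roughly 380 bp segment that the annotation software matched to human PLA2G4A by homology. According to the catalogue entry and the construct name, this is the zebrafish orthologue and corresponds to the C2 domain, the calcium-dependent membrane-binding module of the enzyme. It is fused in frame to EGFP at its C terminus, followed by a short segment annotated as a fragment of a His-containing composite tag, consistent with the "6H" hexahistidine tag in the name. The listed insert size of 1149 bp appears to cover the C2 segment plus EGFP.

The remaining annotations (partial f1/M13 origins, bom, rop, lacZα and an SP6 promoter used as a sequencing primer site) are backbone remnants. The stated purpose is protein expression, and the associated work concerns tension sensing by C2-like domains through calcium and membrane binding.
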