Features (pLannotate 1.2.2; 24 found; start..end, strand, type, name):
    936..1524    +  rep_origin     ori: high-copy-number ColE1/pMB1/pBR322/pUC origin of replication
   1707..1763    +  CDS            lacI (fragment): lac repressor; lacI; The lac repressor binds to the lac operator to inhibit transcription in E. coli. This inhibition can be relieved by adding lactose or isopropyl-β-D-thiogalactopyranoside (IPTG).
   1766..1784    +  promoter       T7 promoter: promoter for bacteriophage T7 RNA polymerase
   1784..1808    +  protein_bind   lac operator: The lac repressor binds to the lac operator to inhibit transcription in E. coli. This inhibition can be relieved by adding lactose or isopropyl-β-D-thiogalactopyranoside (IPTG). lac repressor encoded by lacI
   1821..1843    +  RBS            RBS: efficient ribosome binding site from bacteriophage T7 gene 10 (Olins and Rangwala, 1989)
   1860..2243    +  CDS            PLA2G4A (fragment): PA24A_HUMAN - Also known as CPLA2, PLA2G4. Experimental evidence at protein level: Swiss-Prot protein existence level 1. Has primarily calcium-dependent phospholipase and lysophospholipase activities, with a major role in membrane lipid remodeling and biosynthesis of lipid mediators of the inflammatory response (PubMed:7794891, PubMed:8619991, PubMed:8702602, PubMed:9425121, PubMed:10358058, PubMed:14709560, PubMed:16617059, PubMed:17472963, PubMed:27642067, PubMed:18451993). Plays an important role in embryo implantation and parturition through its ability to trigger prostanoid production (By
   2259..2975    +  CDS            EGFP: EGFP is a basic (constitutively fluorescent) green fluorescent protein published in 1996, derived from Aequorea victoria. It is reported to be a rapidly-maturing weak dimer with moderate acid sensitivity.
   2982..2998    +  CDS            capTEV™ (fragment): composite tag for in vivo biotinylation, TEV protease cleavage, and 6xHis tagging
   3029..3047    -  promoter       SP6 promoter: promoter for bacteriophage SP6 RNA polymerase
   3062..3111    +  CDS            SET1 (fragment): solubility-enhancement tag derived from T7 phage gene 10B
   3119..3166    +  terminator     T7 terminator: transcription terminator for bacteriophage T7 RNA polymerase
   3195..3261    +  CDS            lacZα (fragment): LacZα fragment of β-galactosidase; lacZ fragment
   3265..3486    -  rep_origin     M13 ori (fragment) (sequence partly withheld): M13 bacteriophage origin of replication; arrow indicates direction of (+) strand synthesis
   3487..3507    -  misc_feature   MCS (fragment): pUC18/19 multiple cloning site
   3506..3524    -  promoter       lac UV5 promoter (fragment): E. coli lac promoter with an "up" mutation
   3539..3560    -  protein_bind   CAP binding site: CAP binding activates transcription in the presence of cAMP. E. coli catabolite activator protein
   3573..4655    -  CDS            lacI: lac repressor; lacI; The lac repressor binds to the lac operator to inhibit transcription in E. coli. This inhibition can be relieved by adding lactose or isopropyl-β-D-thiogalactopyranoside (IPTG).
   4656..4733    -  promoter       lacIq promoter: lacI (mutant); In the lacIq allele, a single base change in the promoter boosts expression of the lacI gene about 10-fold.
   4733..4751    -  misc_feature   MCS (fragment): pUC18/19 multiple cloning site
   4752..4982    -  rep_origin     f1 ori (fragment) (sequence partly withheld): f1 bacteriophage origin of replication; arrow indicates direction of (+) strand synthesis
   4983..5082    -  misc_feature   bom (fragment): basis of mobility region from pBR322
   5184..5219    -  CDS            rop (fragment): Rop protein, which maintains plasmids at low copy number; rop
   5314..5418    +  promoter       AmpR promoter: bla
   5419..765     +  CDS            AmpR (across the origin): β-lactamase; bla; confers resistance to ampicillin, carbenicillin, and related antibiotics
>Addgene plasmid #187001 | Phat2-dr-cPla2-C2-EGFP-6H | addgene full sequence | sequence record 368502 | Addgene NGS Result
GATGCTGAAGATCAGTTGGGTGCACGAGTGGGTTACATCGAACTGGATCTCAACAGCGGTAAGATCCTTG
AGAGTTTTCGCCCCGAAGAACGTTTTCCAATGATGAGCACTTTTAAAGTTCTGCTATGTGGCGCGGTATT
ATCCCGTATTGACGCCGGGCAAGAGCAACTCGGTCGCCGCATACACTATTCTCAGAATGACTTGGTTGAG
TACTCACCAGTCACAGAAAAGCATCTTACGGATGGCATGACAGTAAGAGAATTATGCAGTGCTGCCATAA
CCATGAGTGATAACACTGCGGCCAACTTACTTCTGACAACGATCGGAGGACCGAAGGAGCTAACCGCTTT
TTTGCACAACATGGGGGATCATGTAACTCGCCTTGATCGTTGGGAACCGGAGCTGAATGAAGCCATACCA
AACGACGAGCGTGACACCACGATGCCTGTAGCAATGGCAACAACGTTGCGCAAACTATTAACTGGCGAAC
TACTTACTCTAGCTTCCCGGCAACAATTAATAGACTGGATGGAGGCGGATAAAGTTGCAGGACCACTTCT
GCGCTCGGCCCTTCCGGCTGGCTGGTTTATTGCTGATAAATCTGGAGCCGGTGAGCGTGGGTCTCGCGGT
ATCATTGCAGCACTGGGGCCAGATGGTAAGCCCTCCCGTATCGTAGTTATCTACACGACGGGGAGTCAGG
CAACTATGGATGAACGAAATAGACAGATCGCTGAGATAGGTGCCTCACTGATTAAGCATTGGTAACTGTC
AGACCAAGTTTACTCATATATACTTTAGATTGATTTAAAACTTCATTTTTAATTTAAAAGGATCTAGGTG
AAGATCCTTTTTGATAATCTCATGACCAAAATCCCTTAACGTGAGTTTTCGTTCCACTGAGCGTCAGACC
CCGTAGAAAAGATCAAAGGATCTTCTTGAGATCCTTTTTTTCTGCGCGTAATCTGCTGCTTGCAAACAAA
AAAACCACCGCTACCAGCGGTGGTTTGTTTGCCGGATCAAGAGCTACCAACTCTTTTTCCGAAGGTAACT
GGCTTCAGCAGAGCGCAGATACCAAATACTGTTCTTCTAGTGTAGCCGTAGTTAGGCCACCACTTCAAGA
ACTCTGTAGCACCGCCTACATACCTCGCTCTGCTAATCCTGTTACCAGTGGCTGCTGCCAGTGGCGATAA
GTCGTGTCTTACCGGGTTGGACTCAAGACGATAGTTACCGGATAAGGCGCAGCGGTCGGGCTGAACGGGG
GGTTCGTGCACACAGCCCAGCTTGGAGCGAACGACCTACACCGAACTGAGATACCTACAGCGTGAGCTAT
GAGAAAGCGCCACGCTTCCCGAAGGGAGAAAGGCGGACAGGTATCCGGTAAGCGGCAGGGTCGGAACAGG
AGAGCGCACGAGGGAGCTTCCAGGGGGAAACGCCTGGTATCTTTATAGTCCTGTCGGGTTTCGCCACCTC
TGACTTGAGCGTCGATTTTTGTGATGCTCGTCAGGGGGGCGGAGCCTATGGAAAAACGCCAGCAACGCGG
CCTTTTTACGGTTCCTGGCCTTTTGCTGGCCTTTTGCTCACATGTTCTTTCCTGCGTTATCCCCTGATTC
TGTGGATAACCGTATTACCGCCTTTGAGTGAGCTGATACCGCTCGCCGCAGCCGAACGACCGAGCGCAGC
GAGTCAGTGAGCGAGGAAGCGGAAGAGCGCCCAATACGCAAACCGCCTCTCCCCGCGCGTTGGCCGATTC
ATTAATGCAGCTGATTAATACGACTCACTATAGGGAATTGTGAGCGGATAACAATTCCTCTAGAAATAAT
TTTGTTTAACTTTAAGAAGGAGATATATCCATGTCCAACATTATAGTTGAGCATCAGTATTCTCATAGAC
TGAAATTGACTGTGGTGAGAGCTGAAAATGTAACTAAAGGAGCATTTGGGGATTTATTGGACACCCCGGA
CCCTTATGTTGAGCTGTCAGTGCCAACCACACCAGAGTCAAGAAAACGAACCCGCCACATTAACAATGAC
ATTAACCCCAAGTGGAACGAGACCTTTGAGTTCATATTGGATCCCAATCAATCCAATGTTTTGGAGGTGA
CACTGATGGATGCCAATTATGTCATGGATGAAACTCTTGGCACAGCAAAATATTCCCTCTCAAAACTCAA
AGTGGCACAAATGGAGCATGTGACCCTCTCTATCGGCAAGACAACCAAAGTGTTCCTCGACTTGCTCTTG
GAAGGACCGGTCGCCACCATGGTGAGCAAGGGCGAGGAGCTGTTCACCGGGGTGGTGCCCATCCTGGTCG
AGCTGGACGGCGACGTAAACGGCCACAAGTTCAGCGTGTCCGGCGAGGGCGAGGGCGATGCCACCTACGG
CAAGCTGACCCTGAAGTTCATCTGCACCACCGGCAAGCTGCCCGTGCCCTGGCCCACCCTCGTGACCACC
CTGACCTACGGCGTGCAGTGCTTCAGCCGCTACCCCGACCACATGAAGCAGCACGACTTCTTCAAGTCCG
CCATGCCCGAAGGCTACGTCCAGGAGCGCACCATCTTCTTCAAGGACGACGGCAACTACAAGACCCGCGC
CGAGGTGAAGTTCGAGGGCGACACCCTGGTGAACCGCATCGAGCTGAAGGGCATCGACTTCAAGGAGGAC
GGCAACATCCTGGGGCACAAGCTGGAGTACAACTACAACAGCCACAACGTCTATATCATGGCCGACAAGC
AGAAGAACGGCATCAAGGTGAACTTCAAGATCCGCCACAACATCGAGGACGGCAGCGTGCAGCTCGCCGA
CCACTACCAGCAGAACACCCCCATCGGCGACGGCCCCGTGCTGCTGCCCGACAACCACTACCTGAGCACC
CAGTCCGCCCTGAGCAAAGACCCCAACGAGAAGCGCGATCACATGGTCCTGCTGGAGTTCGTGACCGCCG
CCGGGATCACTCTCGGCATGGACGAGCTGTACAAGTCCGGACATCATCATCATCATCACTGAGCGGCCGC
ATGCATAAGCTTGAGTATTCTATAGTGTCACCTAAATCCCAGCTTGATCCGGCTGCTAACAAAGCCCGAA
AGGAAGCTGAGTTGGCTGCTGCCACCGCTGAGCAATAACTAGCATAACCCCTTGGGGCCTCTAAACGGGT
CTTGAGGGGTTTTTTGCTGAAAGGAGGAACTATATCCGGATAACCTGGCGTAATAGCGAAGAGGCCCGCA
CCGATCGCCCTTCCCAACAGTTGCGCAGCCTGAATGGCGAATGGAAATTGTAAGCGTTAATATTTTGTTA
AAATTCGCGTTAAATTTTTGTTAAATCAGCTCATTTTTTAACCAATAGGCCGAAATCGGCAAAATCCCTT
ATAAATCAAAAGAATAGACCGAGATAGGGT
[37 nt withheld, positions 3391-3427]
AAAGAACGTGGACTCCAACGTCAAAGG
[32 nt withheld, positions 3455-3486]
AGCTTGCATGCCTGCAGGTCGGAAGCATAAAGTGTAAAGCCTGGGGTGCCTAATGAGTGAGCTAACTTAC
ATTAATTGCGTTGCGCTCACTGCCCGCTTTCCAGTCGGGAAACCTGTCGTGCCAGCTGCATTAATGAATC
GGCCAACGCGCGGGGAGAGGCGGTTTGCGTATTGGGCGCCAGGGTGGTTTTTCTTTTCACCAGTGAGACG
GGCAACAGCTGATTGCCCTTCACCGCCTGGCCCTGAGAGAGTTGCAGCAAGCGGTCCACGCTGGTTTGCC
CCAGCAGGCGAAAATCCTGTTTGATGGTGGTTAACGGCGGGATATAACATGAGCTGTCTTCGGTATCGTC
GTATCCCACTACCGAGATATCCGCACCAACGCGCAGCCCGGACTCGGTAATGGCGCGCATTGCGCCCAGC
GCCATCTGATCGTTGGCAACCAGCATCGCAGTGGGAACGATGCCCTCATTCAGCATTTGCATGGTTTGTT
GAAAACCGGACATGGCACTCCAGTCGCCTTCCCGTTCCGCTATCGGCTGAATTTGATTGCGAGTGAGATA
TTTATGCCAGCCAGCCAGACGCAGACGCGCCGAGACAGAACTTAATGGGCCCGCTAACAGCGCGATTTGC
TGGTGACCCAATGCGACCAGATGCTCCACGCCCAGTCGCGTACCGTCTTCATGGGAGAAAATAATACTGT
TGATGGGTGTCTGGTCAGAGACATCAAGAAATAACGCCGGAACATTAGTGCAGGCAGCTTCCACAGCAAT
GGCATCCTGGTCATCCAGCGGATAGTTAATGATCAGCCCACTGACGCGTTGCGCGAGAAGATTGTGCACC
GCCGCTTTACAGGCTTCGACGCCGCTTCGTTCTACCATCGACACCACCACGCTGGCACCCAGTTGATCGG
CGCGAGATTTAATCGCCGCGACAATTTGCGACGGCGCGTGCAGGGCCAGACTGGAGGTGGCAACGCCAAT
CAGCAACGACTGTTTGCCCGCCAGTTGTTGTGCCACGCGGTTGGGAATGTAATTCAGCTCCGCCATCGCC
GCTTCCACTTTTTCCCGCGTTTTCGCAGAAACGTGGCTGGCCTGGTTCACCACGCGGGAAACGGTCTGAT
AAGAGACACCGGCATACTCTGCGACATCGTATAACGTTACTGGTTTCACATTCACCACCCTGAATTGACT
CTCTTCCGGGCGCTATCATGCCATACCGCGAAAGGTTTTGCACCATTCGATGGTGTCGGGTACCGAGCTC
GAATTGTGAACCATCACCCT
[91 nt withheld, positions 4767-4857]
G
[124 nt withheld, positions 4859-4982]
CCTGATGCGGTATTTTCTCCTTACGCATCTGTGCGGTATTTCACACCGCATATGGTGCACTCTCAGTACA
ATCTGCTCTGATGCCGCATAGTTAAGCCAGCCCCGACACCCGCCAACACCCGCTGACGCGCCCTGACGGG
CTTGTCTGCTCCCGGCATCCGCTTACAGACAAGCTGTGACCGTCTCCGGGAGCTGCATGTGTCAGAGGTT
TTCACCGTCATCACCGAAACGCGCGAGACGAAAGGGCCTCGTGATACGCCTATTTTTATAGGTTAATGTC
ATGATAATAATGGTTTCTTAGACGTCAGGTGGCACTTTTCGGGGAAATGTGCGCGGAACCCCTATTTGTT
TATTTTTCTAAATACATTCAAATATGTATCCGCTCATGAGACAATAACCCTGATAAATGCTTCAATAATA
TTGAAAAAGGAAGAGTATGAGTATTCAACATTTCCGTGTCGCCCTTATTCCCTTTTTTGCGGCATTTTGC
CTTCCTGTTTTTGCTCACCCAGAAACGCTGGTGAAAGTAAAA
